>Addgene plasmid #52274 | pGEX-hXRCC1 | depositor full sequence | sequence record 80838 | pGEX-hXRCC1 sequence 6879 bps
TGACAATTAATCATCGGCTCGTATAATGTGTGGAATTGTGAGCGGATAACAATTTCACACAGGAAACAGT
ATTCATGTCCCCTATACTAGGTTATTGGAAAATTAAGGGCCTTGTGCAACCCACTCGACTTCTTTTGGAA
TATCTTGAAGAAAAATATGAAGAGCATTTGTATGAGCGCGATGAAGGTGATAAATGGCGAAACAAAAAGT
TTGAATTGGGTTTGGAGTTTCCCAATCTTCCTTATTATATTGATGGTGATGTTAAATTAACACAGTCTAT
GGCCATCATACGTTATATAGCTGACAAGCACAACATGTTGGGTGGTTGTCCAAAAGAGCGTGCAGAGATT
TCAATGCTTGAAGGAGCGGTTTTGGATATTAGATACGGTGTTTCGAGAATTGCATATAGTAAAGACTTTG
AAACTCTCAAAGTTGATTTTCTTAGCAAGCTACCTGAAATGCTGAAAATGTTCGAAGATCGTTTATGTCA
TAAAACATATTTAAATGGTGATCATGTAACCCATCCTGACTTCATGTTGTATGACGCTCTTGATGTTGTT
TTATACATGGACCCAATGTGCCTGGATGCGTTCCCAAAATTAGTTTGTTTTAAAAAACGTATTGAAGCTA
TCCCACAAATTGATAAGTACTTGAAATCCAGCAAGTATATAGCATGGCCTTTGCAGGGCTGGCAAGCCAC
GTTTGGTGGTGGCGACCATCCTCCAAAATCGGATCTGGAAGTTCTGTTCCAGGGGCCCCTGGGATCCCCG
AATTCTCCGGAGATCCGCCTCCGCCATGTCGTGTCCTGCAGCAGCCAGGACTCGACTCACTGTGCAGAAA
ATCTTCTCAAGGCAGACACTTACCGAAAATGGCGGGCAGCCAAGGCAGGCGAGAAGACCATCTCTGTGGT
CCTACAGTTGGAGAAGGAGGAGCAGATACACAGTGTGGACATTGGGAATGATGGCTCAGCTTTCGTGGAG
GTGCTGGTGGGCAGTTCAGCTGGAGGCGCTGGGGAGCAAGACTATGAGGTCCTTCTGGTCACCTCATCTT
TCATGTCCCCTTCCGAGAGCCGCAGTGGCTCAAACCCCAACCGCGTTCGCATGTTTGGGCCTGACAAGCT
GGTCCGGGCAGCCGCCGAGAAGCGCTGGGACCGGGTCAAAATTGTTTGCAGCCAGCCCTACAGCAAGGAC
TCCCCCTTTGGCTTGAGTTTTGTACGGTTTCATAGCCCCCCAGACAAAGATGAGGCAGAGGCCCCGTCCC
AGAAGGTGACAGTGACCAAGCTTGGCCAGTTCCGTGTGAAGGAGGAGGATGAGAGCGCCAACTCTCTGAG
GCCGGGGGCTCTCTTCTTCAGCCGGATCAACAAGACATCCCCAGTCACAGCCAGCGACCCGGCAGGACCT
AGCTATGCAGCTGCTACCCTCCAGGCTTCTAGTGCTGCCTCCTCAGCCTCTCCAGTCTCCAGGGCCATAG
GCAGCACCTCCAAGCCCCAGGAGTCTCCCAAAGGGAAGAGGAAGTTGGATTTGAACCAAGAAGAAAAGAA
GACCCCCAGCAAACCACCAGCCCAGCTGTCGCCATCTGTTCCCAAGAGACCTAAATTGCCAGCTCCAACT
CGTACCCCAGCCACAGCCCCAGTCCCTGCCCGAGCACAGGGGGCAGTGACAGGCAAACCCCGAGGAGAAG
GCACCGAGCCCAGACGACCCCGAGCTGGCCCAGAGGAGCTGGGGAAGATCCTTCAGGGTGTGGTAGTGGT
GCTGAGTGGCTTCCAGAACCCCTTCCGCTCCGAGCTGCGAGATAAGGCCCTAGAGCTTGGGGCCAAGTAT
CGGCCAGACTGGACCCGGGACAGCACGCACCTCATCTGTGCCTTTGCCAACACCCCCAAGTACAGCCAGG
TCCTAGGCCTGGGAGGCCGCATCGTGCGTAAGGAGTGGGTGCTGGACTGTCACCGCATGCGTCGGCGGCT
GCCCTCCCGGAGGTACCTCATGGCAGGGCCAGGTTCCAGCAGTGAGGAGGATGAGGCCTCTCACAGCGGT
GGCAGCGGAGATGAAGCCCCCAAGCTTCCTCAGAAGCAACCCCAGACCAAAACCAAGCCCACTCAGGCAG
CTGGACCCAGCTCACCCCAGAAGCCCCCAACCCCTGAAGAGACCAAAGCAGCCTCACCAGTGCTCCAGGA
AGATATAGACATTGAGGGGGTACAGTCAGAAGGACAGGACAATGGGGCGGAAGATTCTGGGGACACAGAG
GATGAGCTGAGGAGGGTGGCAGAGCAGAAGGAACACAGACTGCCCCCTGGCCAGGAGGAGAATGGGGAAG
ACCCGTATGCAGGCTCCACGGATGAGAACACGGACAGTGAGGAACACCAGGAGCCTCCTGATCTGCCAGT
CCCTGAGCTCCCAGATTTCTTCCAGGGCAAGCACTTCTTTCTTTACGGGGAGTTCCCTGGGGACGAGCGG
CGGAAACTCATCCGATACGTCACAGCCTTCAATGGGGAGCTCGAGGACTATATGAGTGACCGGGTTCAGT
TTGTGATCACAGCACAGGAATGGGATCCCAGCTTTGAGGAGGCCCTGATGGACAACCCCTCCCTGGCATT
CGTTCGTCCCCGATGGATCTACAGTTGCAATGAGAAGCAGAAGTTACTTCCTCACCAGCTCTATGGGGTG
GTGCCGCAAGCCTAGGTCGACTCGAGCGGCCGCATCGTGACTGACTGACGATCTGCCTCGCGCGTTTCGG
TGATGACGGTGAAAACCTCTGACACATGCAGCTCCCGGAGACGGTCACAGCTTGTCTGTAAGCGGATGCC
GGGAGCAGACAAGCCCGTCAGGGCGCGTCAGCGGGTGTTGGCGGGTGTCGGGGCGCAGCCATGACCCAGT
CACGTAGCGATAGCGGAGTGTATAATTCTTGAAGACGAAAGGGCCTCGTGATACGCCTATTTTTATAGGT
TAATGTCATGATAATAATGGTTTCTTAGACGTCAGGTGGCACTTTTCGGGGAAATGTGCGCGGAACCCCT
ATTTGTTTATTTTTCTAAATACATTCAAATATGTATCCGCTCATGAGACAATAACCCTGATAAATGCTTC
AATAATATTGAAAAAGGAAGAGTATGAGTATTCAACATTTCCGTGTCGCCCTTATTCCCTTTTTTGCGGC
ATTTTGCCTTCCTGTTTTTGCTCACCCAGAAACGCTGGTGAAAGTAAAAGATGCTGAAGATCAGTTGGGT
GCACGAGTGGGTTACATCGAACTGGATCTCAACAGCGGTAAGATCCTTGAGAGTTTTCGCCCCGAAGAAC
GTTTTCCAATGATGAGCACTTTTAAAGTTCTGCTATGTGGCGCGGTATTATCCCGTGTTGACGCCGGGCA
AGAGCAACTCGGTCGCCGCATACACTATTCTCAGAATGACTTGGTTGAGTACTCACCAGTCACAGAAAAG
CATCTTACGGATGGCATGACAGTAAGAGAATTATGCAGTGCTGCCATAACCATGAGTGATAACACTGCGG
CCAACTTACTTCTGACAACGATCGGAGGACCGAAGGAGCTAACCGCTTTTTTGCACAACATGGGGGATCA
TGTAACTCGCCTTGATCGTTGGGAACCGGAGCTGAATGAAGCCATACCAAACGACGAGCGTGACACCACG
ATGCCTGCAGCAATGGCAACAACGTTGCGCAAACTATTAACTGGCGAACTACTTACTCTAGCTTCCCGGC
AACAATTAATAGACTGGATGGAGGCGGATAAAGTTGCAGGACCACTTCTGCGCTCGGCCCTTCCGGCTGG
CTGGTTTATTGCTGATAAATCTGGAGCCGGTGAGCGTGGGTCTCGCGGTATCATTGCAGCACTGGGGCCA
GATGGTAAGCCCTCCCGTATCGTAGTTATCTACACGACGGGGAGTCAGGCAACTATGGATGAACGAAATA
GACAGATCGCTGAGATAGGTGCCTCACTGATTAAGCATTGGTAACTGTCAGACCAAGTTTACTCATATAT
ACTTTAGATTGATTTAAAACTTCATTTTTAATTTAAAAGGATCTAGGTGAAGATCCTTTTTGATAATCTC
ATGACCAAAATCCCTTAACGTGAGTTTTCGTTCCACTGAGCGTCAGACCCCGTAGAAAAGATCAAAGGAT
CTTCTTGAGATCCTTTTTTTCTGCGCGTAATCTGCTGCTTGCAAACAAAAAAACCACCGCTACCAGCGGT
GGTTTGTTTGCCGGATCAAGAGCTACCAACTCTTTTTCCGAAGGTAACTGGCTTCAGCAGAGCGCAGATA
CCAAATACTGTCCTTCTAGTGTAGCCGTAGTTAGGCCACCACTTCAAGAACTCTGTAGCACCGCCTACAT
ACCTCGCTCTGCTAATCCTGTTACCAGTGGCTGCTGCCAGTGGCGATAAGTCGTGTCTTACCGGGTTGGA
CTCAAGACGATAGTTACCGGATAAGGCGCAGCGGTCGGGCTGAACGGGGGGTTCGTGCACACAGCCCAGC
TTGGAGCGAACGACCTACACCGAACTGAGATACCTACAGCGTGAGCTATGAGAAAGCGCCACGCTTCCCG
AAGGGAGAAAGGCGGACAGGTATCCGGTAAGCGGCAGGGTCGGAACAGGAGAGCGCACGAGGGAGCTTCC
AGGGGGAAACGCCTGGTATCTTTATAGTCCTGTCGGGTTTCGCCACCTCTGACTTGAGCGTCGATTTTTG
TGATGCTCGTCAGGGGGGCGGAGCCTATGGAAAAACGCCAGCAACGCGGCCTTTTTACGGTTCCTGGCCT
TTTGCTGGCCTTTTGCTCACATGTTCTTTCCTGCGTTATCCCCTGATTCTGTGGATAACCGTATTACCGC
CTTTGAGTGAGCTGATACCGCTCGCCGCAGCCGAACGACCGAGCGCAGCGAGTCAGTGAGCGAGGAAGCG
GAAGAGCGCCTGATGCGGTATTTTCTCCTTACGCATCTGTGCGGTATTTCACACCGCATAAATTCCGACA
CCATCGAATGGTGCAAAACCTTTCGCGGTATGGCATGATAGCGCCCGGAAGAGAGTCAATTCAGGGTGGT
GAATGTGAAACCAGTAACGTTATACGATGTCGCAGAGTATGCCGGTGTCTCTTATCAGACCGTTTCCCGC
GTGGTGAACCAGGCCAGCCACGTTTCTGCGAAAACGCGGGAAAAAGTGGAAGCGGCGATGGCGGAGCTGA
ATTACATTCCCAACCGCGTGGCACAACAACTGGCGGGCAAACAGTCGTTGCTGATTGGCGTTGCCACCTC
CAGTCTGGCCCTGCACGCGCCGTCGCAAATTGTCGCGGCGATTAAATCTCGCGCCGATCAACTGGGTGCC
AGCGTGGTGGTGTCGATGGTAGAACGAAGCGGCGTCGAAGCCTGTAAAGCGGCGGTGCACAATCTTCTCG
CGCAACGCGTCAGTGGGCTGATCATTAACTATCCGCTGGATGACCAGGATGCCATTGCTGTGGAAGCTGC
CTGCACTAATGTTCCGGCGTTATTTCTTGATGTCTCTGACCAGACACCCATCAACAGTATTATTTTCTCC
CATGAAGACGGTACGCGACTGGGCGTGGAGCATCTGGTCGCATTGGGTCACCAGCAAATCGCGCTGTTAG
CGGGCCCATTAAGTTCTGTCTCGGCGCGTCTGCGTCTGGCTGGCTGGCATAAATATCTCACTCGCAATCA
AATTCAGCCGATAGCGGAACGGGAAGGCGACTGGAGTGCCATGTCCGGTTTTCAACAAACCATGCAAATG
CTGAATGAGGGCATCGTTCCCACTGCGATGCTGGTTGCCAACGATCAGATGGCGCTGGGCGCAATGCGCG
CCATTACCGAGTCCGGGCTGCGCGTTGGTGCGGATATCTCGGTAGTGGGATACGACGATACCGAAGACAG
CTCATGTTATATCCCGCCGTCAACCACCATCAAACAGGATTTTCGCCTGCTGGGGCAAACCAGCGTGGAC
CGCTTGCTGCAACTCTCTCAGGGCCAGGCGGTGAAGGGCAATCAGCTGTTGCCCGTCTCACTGGTGAAAA
GAAAAACCACCCTGGCGCCCAATACGCAAACCGCCTCTCCCCGCGCGTTGGCCGATTCATTAATGCAGCT
GGCACGACAGGTTTCCCGACTGGAAAGCGGGCAGTGAGCGCAACGCAATTAATGTAAGTTAGCTCACTCA
TTAGGCACCCCAGGCTTTACACTTTATGCTTCCGGCTCGTATGTTGTGTGGAATTGTGAGCGGATAACAA
TTTCACACAGGAAACAGCTATGACCATGATTACGGATTCACTGGCCGTCGTTTTACAACGTCGTGACTGG
GAAAACCCTGGCGTTACCCAACTTAATCGCCTTGCAGCACATCCCCCTTTCGCCAGCTGGCGTAATAGCG
AAGAGGCCCGCACCGATCGCCCTTCCCAACAGTTGCGCAGCCTGAATGGCGAATGGCGCTTTGCCTGGTT
TCCGGCACCAGAAGCGGTGCCGGAAAGCTGGCTGGAGTGCGATCTTCCTGAGGCCGATACTGTCGTCGTC
CCCTCAAACTGGCAGATGCACGGTTACGATGCGCCCATCTACACCAACGTGACCTATCCCATTACGGTCA
ATCCGCCGTTTGTTCCCACGGAGAATCCGACGGGTTGTTACTCGCTCACATTTAATGTTGATGAAAGCTG
GCTACAGGAAGGCCAGACGCGAATTATTTTTGATGGCGTTGGAATTAGCTTATCGACTGCACGGTGCACC
AATGCTTCTGGCGTCAGGCAGCCATCGGAAGCTGTGGTATGGCTGTGCAGGTCGTAAATCACTGCATAAT
TCGTGTCGCTCAAGGCGCACTCCCGTTCTGGATAATGTTTTTTGCGCCGACATCATAACGGTTCTGGCAA
ATATTCTGAAATGAGCTGT
Features (pLannotate 1.2.2; 17 found; start..end, strand, type, name):
     36..52      +  protein_bind   lac operator: The lac repressor binds to the lac operator to inhibit transcription in E. coli. This inhibition can be relieved by adding lactose or isopropyl-β-D-thiogalactopyranoside (IPTG). lac repressor encoded by lacI
     75..728     +  CDS            GST26_SCHJA: Experimental evidence at protein level: Swiss-Prot protein existence level 1. GST isoenzymes appear to play a central role in the parasite detoxification system. Other functions are also suspected including a role in increasing the solubility of haematin in the parasite gut. From Schistosoma japonicum (Blood fluke).
    777..2672    +  CDS            XRCC1: XRCC1_HUMAN - Experimental evidence at protein level: Swiss-Prot protein existence level 1. Involved in DNA single-strand break repair by mediating the assembly of DNA break repair protein complexes. Probably during DNA repair, negatively regulates ADP-ribose levels by modulating ADP- ribosyltransferase PARP1 activity. From Homo sapiens (Human).
   2713..2752    +  CDS            rop (fragment): Rop protein, which maintains plasmids at low copy number; rop
   2854..2894    +  misc_feature   bom (fragment): basis of mobility region from pBR322
   2999..3103    +  promoter       AmpR promoter: bla
   3104..3964    +  CDS            AmpR: β-lactamase; bla; confers resistance to ampicillin, carbenicillin, and related antibiotics
   4135..4723    +  rep_origin     ori: high-copy-number ColE1/pMB1/pBR322/pUC origin of replication
   4909..4960    -  misc_feature   bom (fragment): basis of mobility region from pBR322
   4967..5044    +  promoter       lacIq promoter: lacI (mutant); In the lacIq allele, a single base change in the promoter boosts expression of the lacI gene about 10-fold.
   5045..6127    +  CDS            lacI: lac repressor; lacI; The lac repressor binds to the lac operator to inhibit transcription in E. coli. This inhibition can be relieved by adding lactose or isopropyl-β-D-thiogalactopyranoside (IPTG).
   6140..6161    +  protein_bind   CAP binding site: CAP binding activates transcription in the presence of cAMP. E. coli catabolite activator protein
   6176..6206    +  promoter       lac promoter: promoter for the E. coli lac operon
   6214..6230    +  protein_bind   lac operator: The lac repressor binds to the lac operator to inhibit transcription in E. coli. This inhibition can be relieved by adding lactose or isopropyl-β-D-thiogalactopyranoside (IPTG). lac repressor encoded by lacI
   6250..6423    +  CDS            lacZα: LacZα fragment of β-galactosidase; lacZ fragment
   6687..6803    -  CDS            yciV (fragment): RNAAM_ECOLI - Also known as trpH From Escherichia coli (strain K12).
   6879..28      +  promoter       tac promoter (across the origin): strong E. coli promoter; hybrid between the trp and lac UV5 promoters
