[The description below was written by a language model from this plasmid's Addgene catalogue record and pLannotate feature annotations shown in this document.]
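Description:
pGEX-hXRCC1 is a bacterial expression plasmid built on the commercial pGEX-6P-3 backbone for producing human XRCC1 as an N-terminal glutathione S-transferase fusion in E. coli. The 6.9 kb plasmid replicates from a high-copy ColE1/pMB1-type origin and is selected with ampicillin through the bla (β-lactamase) gene driven by its own promoter. Small fragments of rop and the pBR322 bom region, a lacZα segment with its lac promoter, operator and CAP site, and a short yciV/trpH fragment are backbone remnants with no role in expression of the insert.

The expression cassette starts with the tac promoter, a strong trp/lac hybrid that spans the numbering origin of the sequence, followed by a lac operator. The plasmid carries its own lacI gene under the up-mutated lacIq promoter, so the repressor keeps transcription low until it is relieved with IPTG. Downstream lies the Schistosoma japonicum GST coding sequence, then the human XRCC1 open reading frame (about 1.9 kb), cloned between EcoRI and SalI sites that both remain intact. The GST moiety allows affinity purification on glutathione resin. A short linker separates GST from XRCC1. In the pGEX-6P series this region normally encodes a PreScission protease cleavage site for tag removal, although the feature table does not annotate it.

XRCC1 is a scaffold protein that assembles DNA single-strand break repair complexes. The associated publication describes a recombinant SUMOylation system, and the record notes co-use with a second vector in BL21(DE3) cells. This suggests the plasmid supplies GST-XRCC1 as a candidate substrate for producing SUMO-modified protein in bacteria, as well as for general purification of the protein.
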