Addgene plasmid #52274: pGEX-hXRCC1
Purpose: Bacterial expression of human XRCC1 with N-terminal GST-tag
Depositing lab: Primo Schaer. Depositing organization: University of Basel. Publication: Versatile Recombinant SUMOylation System for the Production of SUMO-Modified Protein. Weber AR, Schuermann D, Schar P. PLoS One. 2014 Jul 9;9(7):e102157. doi: 10.1371/journal.pone.0102157. eCollection 2014. PubMed 25007328.
Backbone
  Vector backbone: pGEX-6P-3
  Backbone manufacturer: GE Healthcare Life Sciences
  Backbone size w/o insert (bp): 4983
  Total vector size (bp): 6879
  Vector type: Bacterial Expression
Growth in bacteria
  Bacterial resistance: Ampicillin, 100 μg/mL
  Growth temperature: 37°C
  Growth strain: DH5alpha
  Growth instructions: In combination with a second vector for protein expression in BL21(DE3) cells, the selection pressure was reduced by half to 50 mg/L Ampicillin
  Copy number: High Copy
Gene/Insert
  Gene/Insert name: XRCC1
  Species: H. sapiens (human)
  Insert size (bp): 1906
  GenBank ID: NM_006297.2
  Entrez Gene: XRCC1 (a.k.a. RCC, SCAR26)
  Promoter: tac
  Tag / fusion protein: GST (N terminal on backbone)
  Cloning method: Restriction Enzyme; 5′ cloning site EcoRI (not destroyed); 3′ cloning site SalI (not destroyed)
  Sequencing primers: 5′ CCAGCAAGTATATAGCATGG
Terms and licenses: Academic/Nonprofit Terms; Industry Terms: Not Available to Industry
How to cite: pGEX-hXRCC1 was a gift from Primo Schaer (Addgene plasmid # 52274 ; http://n2t.net/addgene:52274 ; RRID:Addgene_52274)
