>Addgene plasmid #52274 | pGEX-hXRCC1 | addgene partial sequence | sequence record 86361 | GST-R 5'-AAAGAAGTCGAGTGGGTTGC-3'
TAGTATAGGGGACATGAATACTGTTTCCTGTGTGAAATTGTTATCCGCTCACAATTCCACACATTATACG
AGCCGATGATTAATTGTCAACAGCTCATTTCAGAATATTTGCCAGAACCGTTATGATGTCGGCGCAAAAA
ACATTATCCAGAACGGGAGTGCGCCTTGAGCGACACGAATTATGCAGTGATTTACGACCTGCACAGCCAT
ACCACAGCTTCCGATGGCTGCCTGACGCCAGAAGCATTGGTGCACCGTGCAGTCGATAAGCTAATTCCAA
CGCCATCAAAAATAATTCGCGTCTGGCCTTCCTGTAGCCAGCTTTCATCAACATTAAATGTGAGCGAGTA
ACAACCCGTCGGATTCTCCGTGGGAACAAACGGCGGATTGACCGTAATGGGATAGGTCACGTTGGTGTAG
ATGGGCGCATCGTAACCGTGCATCTGCCAGTTTGAGGGGACGACGACAGTATCGGCCTCAGGAAGATCGC
ACTCCAGCCAGCTTTCCGGCACCGCTTCTGGTGCCGGAAACCAGGCAAAGCGCCATTCGCCATTCAGGCT
GCGCAACTGTTGGGAAGGGCGATCGGTGCGGGCCTCTTCGCTATTACGCCAGCTGGCGAAAGGGGGATGT
GCTGCAAGGCGATTAAGTTGGGTAACGCCAGGGTTTTCCCAGTCACGACGTTGTAAAACGACGGCCAGTG
AATCCGTAATCATGGTCATAGCTGTTTCCTGTGTGAAATTGTTATCCGCTCACAATTCCACACAACATAC
GAGCCGGAAGCATAAAGTGTAAAGCCTGGGGTGCCTAATGAGTGAGCTAACTTACATTAATTGCGTTGCG
CTCACTGCCCGCTTTCCAGTCGGGAA
