>Addgene plasmid #52274 | pGEX-hXRCC1 | addgene partial sequence | sequence record 89504 | pGEX5 5'-GGGCTGGCAAGCCACGTTTGGTG-3'
ATCTGGAAGTTCTGTTCCAGGGGCCCCTGGGATCCCCGAATTCTCCGGAGATCCGCCTCCGCCATGTCGT
GTCCTGCAGCAGCCAGGACTCGACTCACTGTGCAGAAAATCTTCTCAAGGCAGACACTTACCGAAAATGG
CGGGCAGCCAAGGCAGGCGAGAAGACCATCTCTGTGGTCCTACAGTTGGAGAAGGAGGAGCAGATACACA
GTGTGGACATTGGGAATGATGGCTCAGCTTTCGTGGAGGTGCTGGTGGGCAGTTCAGCTGGAGGCGCTGG
GGAGCAAGACTATGAGGTCCTTCTGGTCACCTCATCTTTCATGTCCCCTTCCGAGAGCCGCAGTGGCTCA
AACCCCAACCGCGTTCGCATGTTTGGGCCTGACAAGCTGGTCCGGGCAGCCGCCGAGAAGCGCTGGGACC
GGGTCAAAATTGTTTGCAGCCAGCCCTACAGCAAGGACTCCCCCTTTGGCTTGAGTTTTGTACGGTTTCA
TAGCCCCCCAGACAAAGATGAGGCAGAGGCCCCGTCCCAGAAGGTGACAGTGACCAAGCTTGGCCAGTTC
CGTGTGAAGGAGGAGGATGAGAGCGCCAACTCTCTGAGGCCGGGGGCTCTCTTCTTCAGCCGGATCAACA
AGACATCCCCAGTCACAGCCAGCGACCCGGCAGGACCTAGCTATGCAGCTGCTACCCTCCAGGCTTCTAG
TGCTGCCTCCTCAGCCTCTCCAGTCTCCAGGGCCATAGGCAGCACCTCCA
