>Addgene plasmid #52274 | pGEX-hXRCC1 | addgene partial sequence | sequence record 89506 | pGEX3 5'-CCGGGAGCTGCATGTGTCAGAGG-3'
ACGCGCGAGGCAGATCGTCAGTCAGTCACGATGCGGCCGCTCGAGTCGACCTAGGCTTGCGGCACCACCC
CATAGAGCTGGTGAGGAAGTAACTTCTGCTTCTCATTGCAACTGTAGATCCATCGGGGACGAACGAATGC
CAGGGAGGGGTTGTCCATCAGGGCCTCCTCAAAGCTGGGATCCCATTCCTGTGCTGTGATCACAAACTGA
ACCCGGTCACTCATATAGTCCTCGAGCTCCCCATTGAAGGCTGTGACGTATCGGATGAGTTTCCGCCGCT
CGTCCCCAGGGAACTCCCCGTAAAGAAAGAAGTGCTTGCCCTGGAAGAAATCTGGGAGCTCAGGGACTGG
CAGATCAGGAGGCTCCTGGTGTTCCTCACTGTCCGTGTTCTCATCCGTGGAGCCTGCATACGGGTCTTCC
CCATTCTCCTCCTGGCCAGGGGGCAGTCTGTGTTCCTTCTGCTCTGCCACCCTCCTCAGCTCATCCTCTG
TGTCCCCAGAATCTTCCGCCCCATTGTCCTGTCCTTCTGACTGTACCCCCTCAATGTCTATATCTTCCTG
GAGCACTGGTGAGGCTGCTTTGGTCTCTTCAGGGGTTGGGGGCTTCTGGGGTGAGCTGGGTCCAGCTGCC
TGAGTGGGCTTGGTTTTGGTCTGGGGTTGCTTCTGAGGAAGCTTGGGGGCTTCATCTCCGCTGCCACCGC
TGTGAGAGGCCTCATCCTCCTCACTGCTGGAACCTGGCCCTGCCATGAGGTACCTCCGGGAGGGCAGCCG
CCGACGCATGCGGTGACAGTCCAGCACCC
